Addgene plasmid #201434: Edc3 283-551-EGFP
Purpose: Bacterial protein expression of Edc3 283-551
Depositing lab: Michael Rosen. Depositing organization: University of Texas Southwestern Medical Center. Publication: Quantitative reconstitution of yeast RNA processing bodies. Currie SL, Xing W, Muhlrad D, Decker CJ, Parker R, Rosen MK. Proc Natl Acad Sci U S A. 2023 Apr 4;120(14):e2214064120. doi: 10.1073/pnas.2214064120. Epub 2023 Mar 27. PubMed 36972455.
Backbone
  Vector backbone: MTTH-EGFP
  Backbone size w/o insert (bp): 7400
  Vector type: Bacterial Expression
Growth in bacteria
  Bacterial resistance: Ampicillin, 100 μg/mL
  Growth temperature: 37°C
  Growth strain: DH5alpha
  Copy number: High Copy
Gene/Insert
  Gene/Insert name: Edc3
  Species: S. cerevisiae (budding yeast)
  Insert size (bp): 807
  Mutation: aa 283-551 only
  Entrez Gene: EDC3 (a.k.a. DCP3, LSM16)
  Promoter: tac
  Tag / fusion protein: MBP, TEV (N terminal on backbone); EGFP, TEV, 6xHis (C terminal on backbone)
  Cloning method: Restriction Enzyme; 5′ cloning site NdeI (not destroyed); 3′ cloning site BamHI (not destroyed)
  Sequencing primers: 5′ GGTCGTCAGACTGTCGATGAAGCC; 3′ CAGGAAACAGCTATGACC
Resource information
  A portion of this plasmid was derived from a plasmid made by: gene insert was a gift from Roy Parker (University of Colorado Boulder)
Terms and licenses: Academic/Nonprofit Terms; Industry Terms: Not Available to Industry
How to cite: Edc3 283-551-EGFP was a gift from Michael Rosen (Addgene plasmid # 201434 ; http://n2t.net/addgene:201434 ; RRID:Addgene_201434)
