[The description below was written by a language model from this plasmid's Addgene catalogue record and pLannotate feature annotations shown in this document.]
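Description:
Edc3 283-551-EGFP is a bacterial expression plasmid built on the MTTH-EGFP backbone, for producing a C-terminal fragment of the Saccharomyces cerevisiae decapping enhancer Edc3 (also called Dcp3 or Lsm16) in E. coli. The sequenced record is about 8.3 kb. The plasmid replicates from a ColE1/pMB1-type origin and is selected with ampicillin through the β-lactamase gene. The catalogue lists it as high copy, although the feature table also shows a rop gene and pBR322 bom fragments, elements normally associated with copy-number restraint. An M13 phage origin is also present.

Expression is driven by the hybrid tac promoter followed by a lac operator, and the plasmid carries its own lacI gene under the lacIq promoter, so transcription is repressed until it is induced with IPTG. The open reading frame encodes a cytosolic maltose-binding protein lacking its signal sequence, a TEV protease site, Edc3 residues 283–551 (cloned between NdeI and BamHI sites, both retained), a green fluorescent protein, a second TEV site and a 6xHis tag. The catalogue calls the fluorescent protein EGFP, whereas the automated annotation matched it to the closely related variant mEmerald. The rrnB T1 and T2 terminators follow the cassette, along with a residual lacZα fragment. With this layout, MBP can aid solubility and both MBP and the His tag can serve for affinity purification. TEV cleavage can then remove both tags to leave a fluorescent Edc3 fragment. Edc3 is required for normal P-body assembly, and the associated publication concerns quantitative reconstitution of yeast RNA processing bodies, which suggests use as a fluorescently labelled component in such in vitro experiments.
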