Features (pLannotate 1.2.2; 24 found; start..end, strand, type, name):
     90..118     +  promoter       tac promoter: strong E. coli promoter; hybrid between the trp and lac UV5 promoters
    126..142     +  protein_bind   lac operator: The lac repressor binds to the lac operator to inhibit transcription in E. coli. This inhibition can be relieved by adding lactose or isopropyl-β-D-thiogalactopyranoside (IPTG). lac repressor encoded by lacI
    212..1312    +  CDS            MBP: maltose binding protein from E. coli; malE (mutated); This version of the gene does not encode a signal sequence, so MBP will remain in the cytosol.
   1385..1405    +  CDS            TEV site: tobacco etch virus (TEV) protease recognition and cleavage site
   1409..2218    +  CDS            EDC3 (fragment): EDC3_YEAST - Also known as LSM16. Experimental evidence at protein level: Swiss-Prot protein existence level 1. Stimulates decapping of both stable and unstable mRNA during mRNA decay. Does not affect nonsense-mediated mRNA decay. Required for normal P-body assembly. From Saccharomyces cerevisiae (strain ATCC 204508 / S288c) (Baker's yeast).
   2246..2962    +  CDS            mEmerald: mEmerald is a basic (constitutively fluorescent) green fluorescent protein published in 1998, derived from Aequorea victoria. It is reported to be a very rapidly-maturing monomer with moderate acid sensitivity.
   2975..2995    +  CDS            TEV site: tobacco etch virus (TEV) protease recognition and cleavage site
   2996..3012    +  CDS            capTEV™ (fragment): composite tag for in vivo biotinylation, TEV protease cleavage, and 6xHis tagging
   3025..3179    +  CDS            lacZα (fragment): LacZα fragment of β-galactosidase; lacZ fragment
   3272..3387    +  ncRNA          5S rRNA: Accession: RF00001 - 5S ribosomal RNA
   3391..3477    +  terminator     rrnB T1 terminator: Escherichia coli rrnB; transcription terminator T1 from the E. coli rrnB gene
   3569..3596    +  terminator     rrnB T2 terminator: transcription terminator T2 from the E. coli rrnB gene
   3615..3706    +  promoter       AmpR promoter: bla
   3707..4567    +  CDS            AmpR: β-lactamase; bla; confers resistance to ampicillin, carbenicillin, and related antibiotics
   4609..5122    -  rep_origin     M13 ori (sequence partly withheld): M13 bacteriophage origin of replication; arrow indicates direction of (+) strand synthesis
   5233..5821    +  rep_origin     ori: high-copy-number ColE1/pMB1/pBR322/pUC origin of replication
   6007..6076    -  misc_feature   bom (fragment): basis of mobility region from pBR322
   6074..6172    -  misc_feature   bom (fragment): basis of mobility region from pBR322
   6274..6465    -  CDS            rop: Rop protein, which maintains plasmids at low copy number; rop
   6482..6862    +  CDS            YPB1_ECOLX: Protein predicted: Swiss-Prot protein existence level 4. From Escherichia coli.
   6961..7038    +  promoter       lacIq promoter: lacI (mutant); In the lacIq allele, a single base change in the promoter boosts expression of the lacI gene about 10-fold.
   7039..8121    +  CDS            lacI: lac repressor; lacI; The lac repressor binds to the lac operator to inhibit transcription in E. coli. This inhibition can be relieved by adding lactose or isopropyl-β-D-thiogalactopyranoside (IPTG).
   8134..8155    +  protein_bind   CAP binding site: CAP binding activates transcription in the presence of cAMP. E. coli catabolite activator protein
   8174..8191    +  promoter       tet promoter (fragment): E. coli promoter for tetracycline efflux protein gene
>Addgene plasmid #201434 | Edc3 283-551-EGFP | addgene full sequence | sequence record 394508 | Addgene NGS Result
TTCGTGTCGCTCAAGGCGCACTCCCGTTCTGGATAATGTTTTTTGCGCCGACATCATAACGGTTCTGGCA
AATATTCTGAAATGAGCTGTTGACAATTAATCATCGGCTCGTATAATGTGTGGAATTGTGAGCGGATAAC
AATTTCACACAGGAAACAGCCAGTCCGTTTAGGTGTTTTCACGAGCACTTCACCAACAAGGACCATAGAT
TATGAAAACTGAAGAAGGTAAACTGGTAATCTGGATTAACGGCGATAAAGGCTATAACGGTCTCGCTGAA
GTCGGTAAGAAATTCGAGAAAGATACCGGAATTAAAGTCACCGTTGAGCATCCGGATAAACTGGAAGAGA
AATTCCCACAGGTTGCGGCAACTGGCGATGGCCCTGACATTATCTTCTGGGCACACGACCGCTTTGGTGG
CTACGCTCAATCTGGCCTGTTGGCTGAAATCACCCCGGACAAAGCGTTCCAGGACAAGCTGTATCCGTTT
ACCTGGGATGCCGTACGTTACAACGGCAAGCTGATTGCTTACCCGATCGCTGTTGAAGCGTTATCGCTGA
TTTATAACAAAGATCTGCTGCCGAACCCGCCAAAAACCTGGGAAGAGATCCCGGCGCTGGATAAAGAACT
GAAAGCGAAAGGTAAGAGCGCGCTGATGTTCAACCTGCAAGAACCGTACTTCACCTGGCCGCTGATTGCT
GCTGACGGGGGTTATGCGTTCAAGTATGAAAACGGCAAGTACGACATTAAAGACGTGGGCGTGGATAACG
CTGGCGCGAAAGCGGGTCTGACCTTCCTGGTTGACCTGATTAAAAACAAACACATGAATGCAGACACCGA
TTACTCCATCGCAGAAGCTGCCTTTAATAAAGGCGAAACAGCGATGACCATCAACGGCCCGTGGGCATGG
TCCAACATCGACACCAGCAAAGTGAATTATGGTGTAACGGTACTGCCGACCTTCAAGGGTCAACCATCCA
AACCGTTCGTTGGCGTGCTGAGCGCAGGTATTAACGCCGCCAGTCCGAACAAAGAGCTGGCAAAAGAGTT
CCTCGAAAACTATCTGCTGACTGATGAAGGTCTGGAAGCGGTTAATAAAGACAAACCGCTGGGTGCCGTA
GCGCTGAAGTCTTACGAGGAAGAGTTGGCGAAAGATCCACGTATTGCCGCCACCATGGAAAACGCCCAGA
AAGGTGAAATCATGCCGAACATCCCGCAGATGTCCGCTTTCTGGTATGCCGTGCGTACTGCGGTGATCAA
CGCCGCCAGCGGTCGTCAGACTGTCGATGAAGCCCTGAAAGACGCGCAGACTAATTCGAGCTCGAACAAC
AACAACAATAACAATAACAACAACCTCGGGATCGAGGGAAGGATTTCAGAATTTGAAAACCTGTATTTTC
AGGGCCATATGCCTATGGCTACACCAGTACAACTACTAGAAATGGAGAGCATCACGTCCGAATTTTTCAG
TATTAACTCGGCAGGGCTACTAGAAAATTTTGCTGTAAACGCATCGTTCTTCTTAAAGCAGAAACTAGGT
GGCCGTGCACGTTTACGTTTACAAAATTCTAATCCGGAACCTTTAGTAGTAATACTAGCCTCAGATTCCA
ACAGATCTGGTGCGAAAGCTCTGGCGTTGGGTAGACATCTTTGCCAAACGGGGCATATCCGTGTCATAAC
ATTATTTACATGTTCTCAAAATGAACTACAGGATTCCATGGTCAAAAAGCAAACAGATATTTACAAGAAG
TGTGGCGGAAAAATTGTTAATAGTGTATCGTCGCTGGAATCTGCTATGGAAACATTAAATAGCCCTGTAG
AAATAGTCATCGATGCCATGCAGGGATATGACTGTACATTGAGCGATCTGGCGGGGACGTCGGAAGTTAT
TGAAAGCAGAATTAAAAGCATGATATCATGGTGTAACAAACAGCGAGGATCTACTAAAGTGTGGTCTTTG
GATATTCCAAATGGGTTTGATGCGGGCTCGGGCATGCCAGATATTTTCTTTTCAGACAGGATTGAAGCAA
CAGGAATTATTTGTTCTGGCTGGCCTTTGATTGCCATCAACAACTTAATTGCAAATTTGCCAAGTCTAGA
AGATGCTGTTTTGATTGATATAGGTATACCACAGGGCGCCTATTCACAGAGAACTTCTTTGCGTAAGTTC
CAAAACTGTGATCTTTTCGTCACTGACGGGTCCCTGCTATTAGATTTGGGATCCGGGTCTGGTTCAGGAA
TGGCCATGGTGAGCAAGGGCGAGGAGCTGTTCACCGGGGTGGTGCCCATCCTGGTCGAGCTGGACGGCGA
CGTAAACGGCCACAAGTTCAGCGTGTCCGGCGAGGGCGAGGGCGATGCCACCTACGGCAAGCTGACCCTG
AAGTTCATCTGCACCACCGGCAAGCTGCCCGTGCCCTGGCCCACCCTCGTGACCACCTTGACCTACGGCG
TGCAGTGCTTCGCCCGCTACCCCGACCACATGAAGCAGCACGACTTCTTCAAGTCCGCCATGCCCGAAGG
CTACGTCCAGGAGCGCACCATCTTCTTCAAGGACGACGGCAACTACAAGACCCGCGCCGAGGTGAAGTTC
GAGGGCGACACCCTGGTGAACCGCATCGAGCTGAAGGGCATCGACTTCAAGGAGGACGGCAACATCCTGG
GGCACAAGCTGGAGTACAACTACAACAGCCACAAGGTCTATATCACCGCCGACAAGCAGAAGAACGGCAT
CAAGGTGAACTTCAAGACCCGCCACAACATCGAGGACGGCAGCGTGCAGCTCGCCGACCACTACCAGCAG
AACACCCCCATCGGCGACGGCCCCGTGCTGCTGCCCGACAACCACTACCTGAGCACCCAGTCCAAGCTGA
GCAAAGACCCCAACGAGAAGCGCGATCACATGGTCCTGCTGGAGTTCGTGACCGCCGCCGGGATCACTCT
CGGCATGGACGAGCTGTACAAGGGAAGCGGCCGCGAAAACCTGTATTTTCAGGGCCATCATCATCATCAT
CACTGAAAGCTTGGCACTGGCCGTCGTTTTACAACGTCGTGACTGGGAAAACCCTGGCGTTACCCAACTT
AATCGCCTTGCAGCACATCCCCCTTTCGCCAGCTGGCGTAATAGCGAAGAGGCCCGCACCGATCGCCCTT
CCCAACAGTTGCGCAGCCTGAATGGCGAATGGCAGCTTGGCTGTTTTGGCGGATGAGATAAGATTTTCAG
CCTGATACAGATTAAATCAGAACGCAGAAGCGGTCTGATAAAACAGAATTTGCCTGGCGGCAGTAGCGCG
GTGGTCCCACCTGACCCCATGCCGAACTCAGAAGTGAAACGCCGTAGCGCCGATGGTAGTGTGGGGTCTC
CCCATGCGAGAGTAGGGAACTGCCAGGCATCAAATAAAACGAAAGGCTCAGTCGAAAGACTGGGCCTTTC
GTTTTATCTGTTGTTTGTCGGTGAACGCTCTCCTGAGTAGGACAAATCCGCCGGGAGCGGATTTGAACGT
TGCGAAGCAACGGCCCGGAGGGTGGCGGGCAGGACGCCCGCCATAAACTGCCAGGCATCAAATTAAGCAG
AAGGCCATCCTGACGGATGGCCTTTTTGCGTTTCTACAAACTCTTTTGTTTATTTTTCTAAATACATTCA
AATATGTATCCGCTCATGAGACAATAACCCTGATAAATGCTTCAATAATATTGAAAAAGGAAGAGTATGA
GTATTCAACATTTCCGTGTCGCCCTTATTCCCTTTTTTGCGGCATTTTGCCTTCCTGTTTTTGCTCACCC
AGAAACGCTGGTGAAAGTAAAAGATGCTGAAGATCAGTTGGGTGCACGAGTGGGTTACATCGAACTGGAT
CTCAACAGCGGTAAGATCCTTGAGAGTTTTCGCCCCGAAGAACGTTTCCCAATGATGAGCACTTTTAAAG
TTCTGCTATGTGGCGCGGTATTATCCCGTGTTGACGCCGGGCAAGAGCAACTCGGTCGCCGCATACACTA
TTCTCAGAATGACTTGGTTGAGTACTCACCAGTCACAGAAAAGCATCTTACGGATGGCATGACAGTAAGA
GAATTATGCAGTGCTGCCATAACCATGAGTGATAACACTGCGGCCAACTTACTTCTGACAACGATCGGAG
GACCGAAGGAGCTAACCGCTTTTTTGCACAACATGGGGGATCATGTAACTCGCCTTGATCGTTGGGAACC
GGAGCTGAATGAAGCCATACCAAACGACGAGCGTGACACCACGATGCCTGTAGCAATGGCAACAACGTTG
CGCAAACTATTAACTGGCGAACTACTTACTCTAGCTTCCCGGCAACAATTAATAGACTGGATGGAGGCGG
ATAAAGTTGCAGGACCACTTCTGCGCTCGGCCCTTCCGGCTGGCTGGTTTATTGCTGATAAATCTGGAGC
CGGTGAGCGTGGGTCTCGCGGTATCATTGCAGCACTGGGGCCAGATGGTAAGCCCTCCCGTATCGTAGTT
ATCTACACGACGGGGAGTCAGGCAACTATGGATGAACGAAATAGACAGATCGCTGAGATAGGTGCCTCAC
TGATTAAGCATTGGTAACTGTCAGACCAAGTTTACTCATATATACTTTAGATTGATT
[38 nt withheld, positions 4608-4645]
A
[37 nt withheld, positions 4647-4683]
ATTTTGTTAAAATTCGCGTTAAATTTTTGTTAAATCAGCTCATTTTTTAACCAATAGGCCGAAATCGGCA
AAATCCCTTATAAATCAAAAGAATAGCCCGAGATAGGGT
[37 nt withheld, positions 4793-4829]
AAAGAACGTGGACTCCAACGTCAAAGG
[141 nt withheld, positions 4857-4997]
G
[125 nt withheld, positions 4999-5123]
AAAGGATCTAGGTGAAGATCCTTTTTGATAATCTCATGACCAAAATCCCTTAACGTGAGTTTTCGTTCCA
CTGAGCGTCAGACCCCGTAGAAAAGATCAAAGGATCTTCTTGAGATCCTTTTTTTCTGCGCGTAATCTGC
TGCTTGCAAACAAAAAAACCACCGCTACCAGCGGTGGTTTGTTTGCCGGATCAAGAGCTACCAACTCTTT
TTCCGAAGGTAACTGGCTTCAGCAGAGCGCAGATACCAAATACTGTCCTTCTAGTGTAGCCGTAGTTAGG
CCACCACTTCAAGAACTCTGTAGCACCGCCTACATACCTCGCTCTGCTAATCCTGTTACCAGTGGCTGCT
GCCAGTGGCGATAAGTCGTGTCTTACCGGGTTGGACTCAAGACGATAGTTACCGGATAAGGCGCAGCGGT
CGGGCTGAACGGGGGGTTCGTGCACACAGCCCAGCTTGGAGCGAACGACCTACACCGAACTGAGATACCT
ACAGCGTGAGCTATGAGAAAGCGCCACGCTTCCCGAAGGGAGAAAGGCGGACAGGTATCCGGTAAGCGGC
AGGGTCGGAACAGGAGAGCGCACGAGGGAGCTTCCAGGGGGAAACGCCTGGTATCTTTATAGTCCTGTCG
GGTTTCGCCACCTCTGACTTGAGCGTCGATTTTTGTGATGCTCGTCAGGGGGGCGGAGCCTATGGAAAAA
CGCCAGCAACGCGGCCTTTTTACGGTTCCTGGCCTTTTGCTGGCCTTTTGCTCACATGTTCTTTCCTGCG
TTATCCCCTGATTCTGTGGATAACCGTATTACCGCCTTTGAGTGAGCTGATACCGCTCGCCGCAGCCGAA
CGACCGAGCGCAGCGAGTCAGTGAGCGAGGAAGCGGAAGAGCGCCTGATGCGGTATTTTCTCCTTACGCA
TCTGTGCGGTATTTCACACCGCATGTGGTGCACTCTCAGTACACCGCATGTGGTGCACTCTCAGTACAAT
CTGCTCTGATGCCGCATAGTTAAGCCAGTATACACTCCGCTATCGCTACGTGACTGGGTCATGGCTGCGC
CCCGACACCCGCCAACACCCGCTGACGCGCCCTGACGGGCTTGTCTGCTCCCGGCATCCGCTTACAGACA
AGCTGTGACCGTCTCCGGGAGCTGCATGTGTCAGAGGTTTTCACCGTCATCACCGAAACGCGCGAGGCAG
CTGCGGTAAAGCTCATCAGCGTGGTCGTGCAGCGATTCACAGATGTCTGCCTGTTCATCCGCGTCCAGCT
CGTTGAGTTTCTCCAGAAGCGTTAATGTCTGGCTTCTGATAAAGCGGGCCATGTTAAGGGCGGTTTTTTC
CTGTTTGGTCACTGATGCCTCCGTGTAAGGGGGATTTCTGTTCATGGGGGTAATGATACCGATGAAACGA
GAGAGGATGCTCACGATACGGGTTACTGATGATGAACATGCCCGGTTACTGGAACGTTGTGAGGGTAAAC
AACTGGCGGTATGGATGCGGCGGGACCAGAGAAAAATCACTCAGGGTCAATGCCAGCGCTTCGTTAATAC
AGATGTAGGTGTTCCACAGGGTAGCCAGCAGCATCCTGCGATGCAGATCCGGAACATAATGGTGCAGGGC
GCTGACTTCCGCGTTTCCAGACTTTACGAAACACGGAAACCGAAGACCATTCATGTTGTTGCTCAGGTCG
CAGACGTTTTGCAGCAGCAGTCGCTTCACGTTCGCTCGCGTATCGGTGATTCATTCTGCTAACCAGTAAG
GCAACCCCGCCAGCCTAGCCGGGTCCTCAACGACAGGAGCACGATCATGCGCACCCGTGGCCAGGACCCA
ACGCTGCCCGAAATTCCGACACCATCGAATGGTGCAAAACCTTTCGCGGTATGGCATGATAGCGCCCGGA
AGAGAGTCAATTCAGGGTGGTGAATGTGAAACCAGTAACGTTATACGATGTCGCAGAGTATGCCGGTGTC
TCTTATCAGACCGTTTCCCGCGTGGTGAACCAGGCCAGCCACGTTTCTGCGAAAACGCGGGAAAAAGTGG
AAGCGGCGATGGCGGAGCTGAATTACATTCCCAACCGCGTGGCACAACAACTGGCGGGCAAACAGTCGTT
GCTGATTGGCGTTGCCACCTCCAGTCTGGCCCTGCACGCGCCGTCGCAAATTGTCGCGGCGATTAAATCT
CGCGCCGATCAACTGGGTGCCAGCGTGGTGGTGTCGATGGTAGAACGAAGCGGCGTCGAAGCCTGTAAAG
CGGCGGTGCACAATCTTCTCGCGCAACGCGTCAGTGGGCTGATCATTAACTATCCGCTGGATGACCAGGA
TGCCATTGCTGTGGAAGCTGCCTGCACTAATGTTCCGGCGTTATTTCTTGATGTCTCTGACCAGACACCC
ATCAACAGTATTATTTTCTCCCATGAAGACGGTACGCGACTGGGCGTGGAGCATCTGGTCGCATTGGGTC
ACCAGCAAATCGCGCTGTTAGCGGGCCCATTAAGTTCTGTCTCGGCGCGTCTGCGTCTGGCTGGCTGGCA
TAAATATCTCACTCGCAATCAAATTCAGCCGATAGCGGAACGGGAAGGCGACTGGAGTGCCATGTCCGGT
TTTCAACAAACCATGCAAATGCTGAATGAGGGCATCGTTCCCACTGCGATGCTGGTTGCCAACGATCAGA
TGGCGCTGGGCGCAATGCGCGCCATTACCGAGTCCGGGCTGCGCGTTGGTGCGGATATCTCGGTAGTGGG
ATACGACGATACCGAAGACAGCTCATGTTATATCCCGCCGTTAACCACCATCAAACAGGATTTTCGCCTG
CTGGGGCAAACCAGCGTGGACCGCTTGCTGCAACTCTCTCAGGGCCAGGCGGTGAAGGGCAATCAGCTGT
TGCCCGTCTCACTGGTGAAAAGAAAAACCACCCTGGCGCCCAATACGCAAACCGCCTCTCCCCGCGCGTT
GGCCGATTCATTAATGCAGCTGGCACGACAGGTTTCCCGACTGGAAAGCGGGCAGTGAGCGCAACGCAAT
TAATGTAAGTTAGCTCACTCATTAGGCACAATTCTCATGTTTGACAGCTTATCATCGACTGCACGGTGCA
CCAATGCTTCTGGCGTCAGGCAGCCATCGGAAGCTGTGGTATGGCTGTGCAGGTCGTAAATCACTGCATA
A
